Addgene plasmid #123973: MTK0_036
Purpose: Encodes the cROSA26 BxBI landing pad as a type 0 part to be used in the MTK system
Depositing lab: Hana El-Samad. Depositing organization: University of California, San Francisco (UCSF). Publication: A Toolkit for Rapid Modular Construction of Biological Circuits in Mammalian Cells. Fonseca JP, Bonny AR, Kumar GR, Ng AH, Town J, Wu QC, Aslankoohi E, Chen SY, Dods G, Harrigan P, Osimiri LC, Kistler AL, El-Samad H. ACS Synth Biol. 2019 Nov 15;8(11):2593-2606. doi: 10.1021/acssynbio.9b00322. Epub 2019 Nov 5. PubMed 31686495.
Backbone
  Vector backbone: self-made
  Vector type: Mammalian Expression
Growth in bacteria
  Bacterial resistance: Kanamycin, 50 μg/mL
  Growth temperature: 37°C
  Growth strain: DH5alpha
  Copy number: Unknown
Gene/Insert
  Gene/Insert name: cROSA26 BxBI LP
  Species: Synthetic
  Cloning method: Restriction Enzyme; 5′ cloning site unknown (unknown if destroyed); 3′ cloning site unknown (unknown if destroyed)
Terms and licenses: Academic/Nonprofit Terms; Industry Terms: Not Available to Industry
Depositor comments: Please visit https://www.biorxiv.org/content/10.1101/506188v2 for BioRxiv preprint
How to cite: MTK0_036 was a gift from Hana El-Samad (Addgene plasmid # 123973 ; http://n2t.net/addgene:123973 ; RRID:Addgene_123973)
