[The description below was written by a language model from this plasmid's Addgene catalogue record and pLannotate feature annotations shown in this document.]
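Description:
MTK0_036 is a type 0 part plasmid from the Mammalian Toolkit (MTK), a modular hierarchical cloning system for assembling genetic circuits for mammalian cells. It carries a synthetic "cROSA26 BxBI landing pad" on a self-made backbone and is catalogued as a mammalian expression vector. It is propagated in E. coli through a high-copy ColE1/pUC-type origin with kanamycin selection (aph(3')-Ia). A short lacZα remnant next to the resistance gene is probably a cloning leftover.

The annotated payload is a single mammalian expression unit driven by a CAG-type promoter, made up of the CMV enhancer, the chicken β-actin promoter and the chimeric β-actin/β-globin intron. The short "HBB" hit most likely reflects rabbit β-globin sequence at the end of that intron. Downstream lie a hygromycin resistance gene and the red fluorescent protein mRuby2. A short hit to d4EGFP follows, which probably corresponds to an ornithine decarboxylase-derived degradation (PEST) tag that would destabilise the reporter. An SV40 polyadenylation signal annotated on the opposite strand sits at the end. The record does not state how the hygromycin and mRuby2 coding sequences are linked. A loxP site sits just upstream of the promoter, and two minimal FRT sites flank the bacterial origin and kanamycin marker, which would in principle allow FLP-mediated removal of that segment.

The feature table does not annotate the Bxb1 attachment site or the ROSA26 homology sequences implied by the name, though several unannotated stretches could hold them. The intended use appears to be installing a selectable, fluorescently marked docking site at a ROSA26 locus. Bxb1 integrase could then insert MTK-built circuits there in single copy.
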