Features (pLannotate 1.2.2; 15 found; start..end, strand, type, name):
    209..242     +  protein_bind   FRT (minimal): supports FLP-mediated excision but not integration (Turan and Bode, 2011) FLP recombinase from the Saccharomyces cerevisiae 2μ plasmid
    830..849     -  CDS            lacZα (fragment): LacZα fragment of β-galactosidase; lacZ fragment
    889..1704    -  CDS            KanR: aminoglycoside phosphotransferase; aph(3')-Ia; confers resistance to kanamycin in bacteria or G418 (Geneticin®) in eukaryotes
   1929..2517    +  rep_origin     ori: high-copy-number ColE1/pMB1/pBR322/pUC origin of replication
   3053..3086    +  protein_bind   FRT (minimal): supports FLP-mediated excision but not integration (Turan and Bode, 2011) FLP recombinase from the Saccharomyces cerevisiae 2μ plasmid
   3688..3704    +  LTR            5' LTR (truncated) (fragment): truncated long terminal repeat from Moloney murine sarcoma virus
   3704..3737    -  protein_bind   loxP: Cre-mediated recombination occurs in the 8-bp core sequence (GCATACAT). Cre recombinase
   3759..4062    +  enhancer       CMV enhancer: human cytomegalovirus immediate early enhancer
   4064..4339    +  promoter       chicken β-actin promoter: No description available
   4340..5356    +  intron         chimeric intron: chimera between introns from chicken β-actin and rabbit β-globin
   5354..5422    +  CDS            HBB (fragment): HBB_LEPEU - Experimental evidence at protein level: Swiss-Prot protein existence level 1. Involved in oxygen transport from the lung to the various peripheral tissues. From Lepus europaeus (European hare).
   5480..6499    +  CDS            HygR: aminoglycoside phosphotransferase from E. coli; aph(4)-Ia; confers resistance to hygromycin
   6611..7318    +  CDS            mRuby2: mRuby2 is a basic (constitutively fluorescent) red fluorescent protein published in 2012, derived from Entacmaea quadricolor. It has moderate acid sensitivity.
   7324..7443    +  CDS            d4EGFP (fragment): EGFP destabilized by a mutated version of residues 422-461 of mouse ornithine decarboxylase, giving an in vivo half-life of ~4 hours mammalian codon-optimized
   7455..7584    -  polyA_signal   SV40 poly(A) signal: SV40 polyadenylation signal
>Addgene plasmid #123973 | MTK0_036 | addgene full sequence | sequence record 251793 | Addgene NGS Result
GTTACAGAGATGTTACGAACCCTGAACAGGTTGACTATTAATTGTGTCTGCTTGATGTGGACACCAGGTG
GCGCTGGACATCAGATTTGGAGAGGCAGTTGTCTAGGGAACCGGGCTCTGTGCCAGCGCAGGAGGCAGGC
TGGCTCTCCTATTCCAGGGATGCTCATCCAGGAAGGAAAGGTTGCATGCTGGACACACTAACCTTACAGA
AGTTCCTATTCTCTAGAAAGTATAGGAACTTCGAGTAGATCGCGGGGGAGGGAGGGATTCTTCTAGGCCC
AGGGCGGTCCTTAGGAGACAGGAGGCAGCCGAGAACTCCCATAAAGGTATTGCGGCACTCCCCTCCCCCT
ACCGAGAAGGGTGCGGCCTTCTCTCCGCCTCCTCCACTGCAGATCCCTCAGGATTGCAGCTCGCGCCGAT
TTTCAGAGATCACGCACCTCCCTCCCACAAACCAGCAGGACCGACCCCCGCTCCTCCCCCCACCTCCGCG
AGTCCGCGAGCGGATCCAGCTCATCTCGTCCTTCAGGCGGCGGACGCCCGGGACGGAGCCGCGGTCGCCG
CCACCCAGAAGCCTCGACCCAGCAGTCCGCCTCCGCCTCCGCCTCCGCCTCTAGTGCGTGCGCAGGGGCG
CGGGGCCAGACACTGCGGCGCGGGGCCTCGGGAAGGACCGTACCAACGACCGCCTCCCTGCCCCTCCGCC
CCCTCTGCTGACCCGCTCAGTGGTTTCGCTCAATTGGGACCCGAGCCAATGGCAAGGGGCCGTTCCCCGG
CTTCAGCAGCCAATCAGGTGCCGAAGCCACACGGGCGGCGGGTAACCCTACTCCCCGCGAGGGTTTTCCC
AGTCACGACCCGAGCGGCCGCGTGTTACAACCAATTAACCAATTCTGATTAGAAAAACTCATCGAGCATC
AAATGAAACTGCAATTTATTCATATCAGGATTATCAATACCATATTTTTGAAAAAGCCGTTTCTGTAATG
AAGGAGAAAACTCACCGAGGCAGTTCCATAGGATGGCAAGATCCTGGTATCGGTCTGCGATTCCGACTCG
TCCAACATCAATACAACCTATTAATTTCCCCTCGTCAAAAATAAGGTTATCAAGTGAGAAATCACCATGA
GTGACGACTGAATCCGGTGAGAATGGCAAAAGCTTATGCATTTCTTTCCAGACTTGTTCAACAGGCCAGC
CATTACGCTCGTCATCAAAATCACTCGCATCAACCAAACCGTTATTCATTCGTGATTGCGCCTGAGCGAG
GCGAAATACGCGATCGCTGTTAAAAGGACAATTACAAACAGGAATCGAATGCAACCGGCGCAGGAACACT
GCCAGCGCATCAACAATATTTTCACCTGAATCAGGATATTCTTCTAATACCTGGAATGCTGTTTTCCCGG
GGATCGCAGTGGTGAGTAACCATGCATCATCAGGAGTACGGATAAAATGCTTGATGGTCGGAAGAGGCAT
AAATTCCGTCAGCCAGTTTAGTCTGACCATCTCATCTGTAACATCATTGGCAACGCTACCTTTGCCATGT
TTCAGAAACAACTCTGGCGCATCGGGCTTCCCATACAATCGATAGATTGTCGCACCTGATTGCCCGACAT
TATCGCGAGCCCATTTATACCCATATAAATCAGCATCCATGTTGGAATTTAATCGCGGCCTGGAGCAAGA
CGTTTCCCGTTGAATATGGCTCATAACACCCCTTGTATTACTGTTTATGTAAGCAGACAGTTTTATTGTT
CATGATGATATATTTTTATCTTGTGCAATGTAACATCAGAGATTTTGAGACACAACGTGGCTTTGTTGAA
TAAATCGAACTTTTGCTGAGTTGAAGGATCAGTCATGACCAAAATCCCTTAACGTGAGTTTTCGTTCCAC
TGAGCGTCAGACCCCGTAGAAAAGATCAAAGGATCTTCTTGAGATCCTTTTTTTCTGCGCGTAATCTGCT
GCTTGCAAACAAAAAAACCACCGCTACCAGCGGTGGTTTGTTTGCCGGATCAAGAGCTACCAACTCTTTT
TCCGAAGGTAACTGGCTTCAGCAGAGCGCAGATACCAAATACTGTTCTTCTAGTGTAGCCGTAGTTAGGC
CACCACTTCAAGAACTCTGTAGCACCGCCTACATACCTCGCTCTGCTAATCCTGTTACCAGTGGCTGCTG
CCAGTGGCGATAAGTCGTGTCTTACCGGGTTGGACTCAAGACGATAGTTACCGGATAAGGCGCAGCGGTC
GGGCTGAACGGGGGGTTCGTGCACACAGCCCAGCTTGGAGCGAACGACCTACACCGAACTGAGATACCTA
CAGCGTGAGCTATGAGAAAGCGCCACGCTTCCCGAAGGGAGAAAGGCGGACAGGTATCCGGTAAGCGGCA
GGGTCGGAACAGGAGAGCGCACGAGGGAGCTTCCAGGGGGAAACGCCTGGTATCTTTATAGTCCTGTCGG
GTTTCGCCACCTCTGACTTGAGCGTCGATTTTTGTGATGCTCGTCAGGGGGGCGGAGCCTATGGAAAAAC
GCCAGCAACGCGGCCTTTTTACGGTTCCTGGCCTTTTGCTGGCCTTTTGCTCACATGTTCTTTCCTGCGT
TATCCCCTGATTCTGTGGATAACCGTGCGGCCGCCAATCATGGTCATAGCTGTTTCCTGCAACGGAAAGG
GCCTAAAATTTTAAGATTAGTATCTAATTTAAAATGCTACACTTTGGTGGTGTAAACAACGTTCTCAAAC
GACGTGAGTAAAAAACTCAGATGACCATGCCCTTAACCTCCTTTTATCCACAGGAAAAGCACTACAAAAA
CGATCTTAAGTAGTAATAACACGCAGCCTTGCTGCATAAAATCAGCCCGAGATGAATGCCTGGACTCCCA
TTTCCCTCCTCCACCCCTATTATAATTATTTTGTGACACAAACTCAAGCAGGGTGAAGAGAGAAATCTCA
CACCTGCTCAATCCCCTGCAGGACAACGCCCAGACACCAGGTAAAGCCTGGGCACAGAGAGTCCCGCCCA
CAATCGAGAAGGAGCAACTCGACATGGAGGCGATGACGCCCTGAAGTTCCTATTCTCTAGAAAGTATAGG
AACTTCCTGAACTGGCCGATAATTGCAGACGATCGAATTCGAGTTGGCGCGCCTGTCATTCTAAATCTCT
CTTTCAGCCTAAAGCTTTTTCCCCGTATCCCCCCAGGTGTCTGCAGGCTCAAAGAGCAGCGAGAAGCGTT
CAGAGGAAAGCGATCCCGTGCCACCTTCCCCGTGCCCGGGCTGTCCCCGCACGCTGCCGGCTCGGGGATG
CGGGGGGAGCGCCGGACCGGAGCGGAGCCCCGGGCGGCTCGCTGCTGCCCCCTAGCGGGGGAGGGACGTA
ATTACATCCCTGGGGGCTTTGGGAGGGGGCTGTCCCCGTGAGCTCCCAGGCGCGCCTGTCATTCTAAATC
TCTCTTTCAGCCTAAAGCTTTTTCCCCGTATCCCCCCAGGTGTCTGCAGGCTCAAAGAGCAGCGAGAAGC
GTTCAGAGGAAAGCGATCCCGTGCCACCTTCCCCGTGCCCGGGCTGTCCCCGCACGCTGCCGGCTCGGGG
ATGCGGGGGGAGCGCCGGACCGGAGCGGAGCCCCGGGCGGCTCGCTGCTGCCCCCTAGCGGGGGAGGGAC
GTAATTACATCCCTGGGGGCTTTGGGGGGGGGCTGTCCCCGTGAGCTCAATAAAAGAGCCCACATAACTT
CGTATAATGTATGCTATACGAAGTTATAACGCCATATATGGAGTTCCGCGTTACATAACTTACGGTAAAT
GGCCCGCCTGGCTGACCGCCCAACGACCCCCGCCCATTGACGTCAATAATGACGTATGTTCCCATAGTAA
CGCCAATAGGGACTTTCCATTGACGTCAATGGGTGGAGTATTTACGGTAAACTGCCCACTTGGCAGTACA
TCAAGTGTATCATATGCCAAGTACGCCCCCTATTGACGTCAATGACGGTAAATGGCCCGCCTGGCATTAT
GCCCAGTACATGACCTTATGGGACTTTCCTACTTGGCAGTACATCTACGTATTAGTCATCGCTATTACCA
TGGTCGAGGTGAGCCCCACGTTCTGCTTCACTCTCCCCATCTCCCCCCCCTCCCCACCCCCAATTTTGTA
TTTATTTATTTTTTAATTATTTTGTGCAGCGATGGGGGCGGGGGGGGGGGGGGGGCGCGCCAGGCGGGGC
GGGGCGGGGCGAGGGGCGGGGCGGGGCGAGGCGGAGAGGTGCGGCGGCAGCCAATCAGAGCGGCGCGCTC
CGAAAGTTTCCTTTTATGGCGAGGCGGCGGCGGCGGCGGCCCTATAAAAAGCGAAGCGCGCGGCGGGCGG
GAGTCGCTGCGCGCTGCCTTCGCCCCGTGCCCCGCTCCGCCGCCGCCTCGCGCCGCCCGCCCCGGCTCTG
ACTGACCGCGTTACTCCCACAGGTGAGCGGGCGGGACGGCCCTTCTCCTCCGGGCTGTAATTAGCGCTTG
GTTTAATGACGGCTTGTTTCTTTTCTGTGGCTGCGTGAAAGCCTTGAGGGGCTCCGGGAGGGCCCTTTGT
GCGGGGGGAGCGGCTCGGGGGGTGCGTGCGTGTGTGTGTGCGTGGGGAGCGCCGCGTGCGGCTCCGCGCT
GCCCGGCGGCTGTGAGCGCTGCGGGCGCGGCGCGGGGCTTTGTGCGCTCCGCAGTGTGCGCGAGGGGAGC
GCGGCCGGGGGCGGTGCCCCGCGGTGCGGGGGGGGCTGCGAGGGGAACAAAGGCTGCGTGCGGGGTGTGT
GCGTGGGGGGGTGAGCAGGGGGTGTGGGCGCGTCGGTCGGGCTGCAACCCCCCCTGCACCCCCCTCCCCG
AGTTGCTGAGCACGGCCCGGCTTCGGGTGCGGGGCTCCGTACGGGGCGTGGCGCGGGGCTCGCCGTGCCG
GGCGGGGGGTGGCGGCAGGTGGGGGTGCCGGGCGGGGCGGGGCCGCCTCGGGCCGGGGAGGGCTCGGGGG
AGGGGCGCGGCGGCCCCCGGAGTGCCGGCGGCTGTCGAGGCGCGGCGAGCCGCAGCCATTGCCTTTTATG
GTAATCGTGCGAGAGGGCGCAGGGACTTCCTTTGTCCCAAATCTGTGCGGAGCCGAAATCTGGGAGGCGC
CGCCGCACCCCCTCTAGCGGGCGCGGGGCGAAGCGGTGCGGCGCCGGCAGGAAGGAAATGGGCGGGGAGG
GCCTTCGTGCGTCGCCGCGCCGCCGTCCCCTTCTCCCTCTCCAGCCTCGGGGCTGTCCGCGGGGGGACGG
CTGCCTTCGGGGGGGACGGGGCAGGGCGGGGTTCGGCTTCTGGCGTGTGACCGGCGGCTCTAGAGCCTCT
GCTAACCATGTTCATGCCTTCTTCTTTTTCCTACAGCTCCTGGGCAACGTGCTGGTTATTGTGCTGTCTC
ATCATTTTGGCAAAGAATTCGCCACTATGGTGGTTTGTCTGGTCAACCACCGCGGTCTCAGTGGTGTACG
GTACAAACCAGGTTCTGGTAAAAAGCCTGAACTCACCGCGACGTCTGTCGAGAAGTTTCTGATCGAAAAG
TTCGACAGCGTGTCCGACCTGATGCAGCTCTCGGAGGGCGAAGAATCTCGTGCTTTCAGCTTCGATGTAG
GAGGGCGTGGATATGTCCTGCGGGTAAATAGCTGCGCCGATGGTTTCTACAAAGATCGTTATGTTTATCG
GCACTTTGCATCGGCCGCGCTCCCGATTCCGGAAGTGCTTGACATTGGGGAATTTAGCGAGAGCCTGACC
TATTGCATCTCCCGCCGTGCACAGGGTGTCACGTTGCAAGACCTGCCTGAAACCGAACTGCCCGCTGTTC
TGCAACCGGTCGCGGAGGCCATGGATGCGATCGCTGCGGCCGATCTTAGCCAGACGAGCGGGTTCGGCCC
ATTCGGACCGCAAGGAATCGGTCAATACACTACATGGCGTGATTTCATATGCGCGATTGCTGATCCCCAT
GTGTATCACTGGCAAACTGTGATGGACGACACCGTCAGTGCGTCCGTCGCGCAGGCTCTCGATGAGCTGA
TGCTTTGGGCCGAGGACTGCCCCGAAGTCCGGCACCTCGTGCACGCGGATTTCGGCTCCAACAATGTCCT
GACGGACAATGGCCGCATAACAGCGGTCATTGACTGGAGCGAGGCGATGTTCGGGGATTCCCAATACGAG
GTCGCCAACATCTTCTTCTGGAGGCCGTGGTTGGCTTGTATGGAGCAGCAGACGCGCTACTTCGAGCGGA
GGCATCCGGAGCTTGCAGGATCGCCGCGGCTCCGGGCGTATATGCTCCGCATTGGTCTTGACCAACTCTA
TCAGAGCTTGGTTGACGGCAATTTCGATGATGCAGCTTGGGCGCAGGGTCGATGCGACGCAATCGTCCGA
TCCGGAGCCGGGACTGTCGGGCGTACACAAATCGCCCGCAGAAGCGCGGCCGTCTGGACCGATGGCTGTG
TAGAAGTACTCGCCGATAGTGGAAACCGACGCCCCAGCACTCGTCCGAGGGCAAAGGAAGGATCCGGAAG
CGGAGAGGGCAGAGGAAGTCTGCTAACATGCGGTGACGTCGAGGAGAATCCTGGACCTGGATCCCCCAAG
AAGAAGAGGAAGGTGGAGGACGCCGGATCCGTGTCCAAAGGAGAGGAGTTAATCAAGGAAAACATGAGAA
TGAAAGTTGTCATGGAGGGCTCCGTTAATGGTCACCAATTCAAGTGTACAGGGGAAGGTGAAGGTAATCC
TTACATGGGTACACAAACTATGAGAATTAAAGTAATTGAAGGCGGACCACTACCATTTGCATTTGACATT
CTGGCAACGTCATTCATGTACGGATCACGAACTTTCATCAAGTACCCTAAAGGTATACCAGACTTTTTCA
AGCAATCTTTTCCAGAGGGTTTTACATGGGAAAGGGTTACAAGATACGAAGATGGGGGTGTCGTCACAGT
TATGCAAGATACTTCATTAGAAGATGGCTGCCTTGTCTATCATGTGCAAGTAAGAGGGGTGAATTTTCCT
TCTAACGGACCTGTGATGCAGAAAAAGACCAAAGGTTGGGAACCAAATACTGAAATGATGTACCCAGCTG
ATGGAGGTTTGAGAGGCTACACACACATGGCGCTTAAAGTTGATGGTGGAGGTCATTTGTCTTGTAGTTT
TGTTACCACTTATCGTTCTAAAAAGACTGTTGGCAATATCAAAATGCCAGGAATACATGCTGTAGACCAC
AGACTAGAAAGACTCGAAGAGAGCGATAACGAAATGTTCGTTGTACAGAGAGAGCATGCCGTAGCCAAAT
TTGCTGGCTTAGGCGGTGGTATGGATGAATTGTATAAGGGATCCCATGGCTTCCCGCCGGAGGTGGAGGA
GCAGGATGATGGCGCGCTGCCCATGTCTTGTGCCCAGGAGAGCGGGATGGACCGTCACCCTGCAGCCTGT
GCTTCTGCTAGGATCAATGTGTAACTCGAGTGGCGATCCAGACATGATAAGATACATTGATGAGTTTGGA
CAAACCACAACTAGAATGCAGTGAAAAAAATGCTTTATTTGTGAAATTTGTGATGCTATTGCTTTATTTG
TAACCATTATAAGCTGCAATAAACGCTGAGCA
